LOCUS       Exported 7103 bp ds-DNA circular SYN 12-MAY-2021
DEFINITION  CRISPR donor plasmid to tag human transcription factor CLOCK with
            GFP.
ACCESSION   .
VERSION     .
KEYWORDS    pCLOCK-donor
SOURCE      synthetic DNA construct
  ORGANISM  synthetic DNA construct
REFERENCE   1 (bases 1 to 7103)
  TITLE     White lab ENCODE plasmids to tag human transcription factors with
            GFP
REFERENCE   2 (bases 1 to 7103)
  AUTHORS   .
  TITLE     Direct Submission
  JOURNAL   Exported May 12, 2021 from SnapGene Server 1.1.58
            http://www.snapgene.com
FEATURES             Location/Qualifiers
     source          1..7103
                     /organism="synthetic DNA construct"
                     /mol_type="other DNA"
     primer_bind     complement(34..50)
                     /label=M13 rev
                     /note="common sequencing primer, one of multiple similar
                     variants"
     primer_bind     complement(34..50)
                     /label=M13 Reverse
                     /note="In lacZ gene. Also called M13-rev"
     primer_bind     complement(47..69)
                     /label=M13/pUC Reverse
                     /note="In lacZ gene"
     protein_bind    58..74
                     /label=lac operator
                     /bound_moiety="lac repressor encoded by lacI"
                     /note="The lac repressor binds to the lac operator to
                     inhibit transcription in E. coli. This inhibition can be
                     relieved by adding lactose or
                     isopropyl-beta-D-thiogalactopyranoside (IPTG)."
     promoter        complement(82..112)
                     /label=lac promoter
                     /note="promoter for the E. coli lac operon"
     protein_bind    127..148
                     /label=CAP binding site
                     /bound_moiety="E. coli catabolite activator protein"
                     /note="CAP binding activates transcription in the presence
                     of cAMP."
     primer_bind     complement(265..282)
                     /label=L4440
                     /note="L4440 vector, forward primer"
     rep_origin      complement(436..1024)
                     /direction=LEFT
                     /label=ori
                     /note="high-copy-number ColE1/pMB1/pBR322/pUC origin of
                     replication"
     primer_bind     complement(516..535)
                     /label=pBR322ori-F
                     /note="pBR322 origin, forward primer"
     CDS             complement(1195..2055)
                     /codon_start=1
                     /gene="bla"
                     /product="beta-lactamase"
                     /label=AmpR
                     /note="confers resistance to ampicillin, carbenicillin, and
                     related antibiotics"
                     /translation="MSIQHFRVALIPFFAAFCLPVFAHPETLVKVKDAEDQLGARVGYI
                     ELDLNSGKILESFRPEERFPMMSTFKVLLCGAVLSRIDAGQEQLGRRIHYSQNDLVEYS
                     PVTEKHLTDGMTVRELCSAAITMSDNTAANLLLTTIGGPKELTAFLHNMGDHVTRLDRW
                     EPELNEAIPNDERDTTMPVAMATTLRKLLTGELLTLASRQQLIDWMEADKVAGPLLRSA
                     LPAGWFIADKSGAGERGSRGIIAALGPDGKPSRIVVIYTTGSQATMDERNRQIAEIGAS
                     LIKHW"
     primer_bind     1818..1837
                     /label=Amp-R
                     /note="Ampicillin resistance gene, reverse primer"
     promoter        complement(2056..2160)
                     /gene="bla"
                     /label=AmpR promoter
     primer_bind     2228..2246
                     /label=pBRforEco
                     /note="pBR322 vectors, upsteam of EcoRI site, forward
                     primer"
     primer_bind     complement(2284..2306)
                     /label=pGEX 3'
                     /note="pGEX vectors, reverse primer"
     primer_bind     2406..2425
                     /label=pRS-marker
                     /note="pRS vectors, use to sequence yeast selectable
                     marker"
     primer_bind     2619..2641
                     /label=M13/pUC Forward
                     /note="In lacZ gene"
     primer_bind     2633..2650
                     /label=M13 Forward
                     /note="In lacZ gene. Also called M13-F20 or M13 (-21)
                     Forward"
     primer_bind     2634..2650
                     /label=M13 fwd
                     /note="common sequencing primer, one of multiple similar
                     variants"
     CDS             3891..3911
                     /codon_start=1
                     /product="tobacco etch virus (TEV) protease recognition and
                     cleavage site"
                     /label=TEV site
                     /translation="ENLYFQG"
     CDS             3924..3968
                     /codon_start=1
                     /product="affinity and epitope tag derived from pancreatic
                     ribonuclease A"
                     /label=S-Tag
                     /translation="KETAAAKFERQHMDS"
     CDS             4008..4031
                     /codon_start=1
                     /product="recognition and cleavage site for human
                     rhinovirus 3C and PreScission proteases"
                     /label=HRV 3C site
                     /translation="LEVLFQGP"
     CDS             4059..4778
                     /codon_start=1
                     /product="the original enhanced GFP (Yang et al., 1996)"
                     /label=EGFP
                     /note="mammalian codon-optimized"
                     /translation="MVSKGEELFTGVVPILVELDGDVNGHKFSVSGEGEGDATYGKLTL
                     KFICTTGKLPVPWPTLVTTLTYGVQCFSRYPDHMKQHDFFKSAMPEGYVQERTIFFKDD
                     GNYKTRAEVKFEGDTLVNRIELKGIDFKEDGNILGHKLEYNYNSHNVYIMADKQKNGIK
                     VNFKIRHNIEDGSVQLADHYQQNTPIGDGPVLLPDNHYLSTQSALSKDPNEKRDHMVLK
                     EFVTAAGITLGMDELYK"
     primer_bind     complement(4104..4125)
                     /label=EGFP-N
                     /note="EGFP, reverse primer"
     primer_bind     complement(4365..4384)
                     /label=EXFP-R
                     /note="For distinguishing EGFP variants, reverse primer"
     misc_feature    4816..5401
                     /label=IRES2
                     /note="internal ribosome entry site (IRES) of the
                     encephalomyocarditis virus (EMCV)"
     primer_bind     complement(4982..4999)
                     /label=IRES reverse
                     /note="IRES internal ribosome entry site, reverse primer.
                     Also called pCDH-rev"
     primer_bind     5209..5228
                     /label=IRES-F
                     /note="IRES internal ribosome entry site, forward primer"
     CDS             5483..6286
                     /codon_start=1
                     /gene="aph(3')-II (or nptII)"
                     /product="aminoglycoside phosphotransferase from Tn5"
                     /label=NeoR/KanR
                     /note="confers resistance to neomycin, kanamycin, and G418
                     (Geneticin(R))"
                     /translation="MGSAIEQDGLHAGSPAAWVERLFGYDWAQQTIGCSDAAVFRLSAQ
                     GRPVLFVKTDLSGALNELQDEAARLSWLATTGVPCAAVLDVVTEAGRDWLLLGEVPGQD
                     LLSSHLAPAEKVSIMADAMRRLHTLDPATCPFDHQAKHRIERARTRMEAGLVDQDDLDE
                     EHQGLAPAELFARLKARMPDGEDLVVTHGDACLPNIMVENGRFSGFIDCGRLGVADRYQ
                     DIALATRDIAEELGGEWADRFLVLYGIAAPDSQRIAFYRLLDEFF"
     primer_bind     complement(5546..5565)
                     /label=Neo-R
                     /note="Neomycin resistance gene, reverse primer"
     primer_bind     6156..6175
                     /label=Neo-F
                     /note="Neomycin resistance gene, forward primer"
ORIGIN
        1 gacctgcagg catgcaagct tggcgtaatc atggtcatag ctgtttcctg tgtgaaattg
       61 ttatccgctc acaattccac acaacatacg agccggaagc ataaagtgta aagcctgggg
      121 tgcctaatga gtgagctaac tcacattaat tgcgttgcgc tcactgcccg ctttccagtc
      181 gggaaacctg tcgtgccagc tgcattaatg aatcggccaa cgcgcgggga gaggcggttt
      241 gcgtattggg cgctcttccg cttcctcgct cactgactcg ctgcgctcgg tcgttcggct
      301 gcggcgagcg gtatcagctc actcaaaggc ggtaatacgg ttatccacag aatcagggga
      361 taacgcagga aagaacatgt gagcaaaagg ccagcaaaag gccaggaacc gtaaaaaggc
      421 cgcgttgctg gcgtttttcc ataggctccg cccccctgac gagcatcaca aaaatcgacg
      481 ctcaagtcag aggtggcgaa acccgacagg actataaaga taccaggcgt ttccccctgg
      541 aagctccctc gtgcgctctc ctgttccgac cctgccgctt accggatacc tgtccgcctt
      601 tctcccttcg ggaagcgtgg cgctttctca tagctcacgc tgtaggtatc tcagttcggt
      661 gtaggtcgtt cgctccaagc tgggctgtgt gcacgaaccc cccgttcagc ccgaccgctg
      721 cgccttatcc ggtaactatc gtcttgagtc caacccggta agacacgact tatcgccact
      781 ggcagcagcc actggtaaca ggattagcag agcgaggtat gtaggcggtg ctacagagtt
      841 cttgaagtgg tggcctaact acggctacac tagaaggaca gtatttggta tctgcgctct
      901 gctgaagcca gttaccttcg gaaaaagagt tggtagctct tgatccggca aacaaaccac
      961 cgctggtagc ggtggttttt ttgtttgcaa gcagcagatt acgcgcagaa aaaaaggatc
     1021 tcaagaagat cctttgatct tttctacggg gtctgacgct cagtggaacg aaaactcacg
     1081 ttaagggatt ttggtcatga gattatcaaa aaggatcttc acctagatcc ttttaaatta
     1141 aaaatgaagt tttaaatcaa tctaaagtat atatgagtaa acttggtctg acagttacca
     1201 atgcttaatc agtgaggcac ctatctcagc gatctgtcta tttcgttcat ccatagttgc
     1261 ctgactcccc gtcgtgtaga taactacgat acgggagggc ttaccatctg gccccagtgc
     1321 tgcaatgata ccgcgagacc cacgctcacc ggctccagat ttatcagcaa taaaccagcc
     1381 agccggaagg gccgagcgca gaagtggtcc tgcaacttta tccgcctcca tccagtctat
     1441 taattgttgc cgggaagcta gagtaagtag ttcgccagtt aatagtttgc gcaacgttgt
     1501 tgccattgct acaggcatcg tggtgtcacg ctcgtcgttt ggtatggctt cattcagctc
     1561 cggttcccaa cgatcaaggc gagttacatg atcccccatg ttgtgcaaaa aagcggttag
     1621 ctccttcggt cctccgatcg ttgtcagaag taagttggcc gcagtgttat cactcatggt
     1681 tatggcagca ctgcataatt ctcttactgt catgccatcc gtaagatgct tttctgtgac
     1741 tggtgagtac tcaaccaagt cattctgaga atagtgtatg cggcgaccga gttgctcttg
     1801 cccggcgtca atacgggata ataccgcgcc acatagcaga actttaaaag tgctcatcat
     1861 tggaaaacgt tcttcggggc gaaaactctc aaggatctta ccgctgttga gatccagttc
     1921 gatgtaaccc actcgtgcac ccaactgatc ttcagcatct tttactttca ccagcgtttc
     1981 tgggtgagca aaaacaggaa ggcaaaatgc cgcaaaaaag ggaataaggg cgacacggaa
     2041 atgttgaata ctcatactct tcctttttca atattattga agcatttatc agggttattg
     2101 tctcatgagc ggatacatat ttgaatgtat ttagaaaaat aaacaaatag gggttccgcg
     2161 cacatttccc cgaaaagtgc cacctgacgt ctaagaaacc attattatca tgacattaac
     2221 ctataaaaat aggcgtatca cgaggccctt tcgtctcgcg cgtttcggtg atgacggtga
     2281 aaacctctga cacatgcagc tcccggagac ggtcacagct tgtctgtaag cggatgccgg
     2341 gagcagacaa gcccgtcagg gcgcgtcagc gggtgttggc gggtgtcggg gctggcttaa
     2401 ctatgcggca tcagagcaga ttgtactgag agtgcaccat atgcggtgtg aaataccgca
     2461 cagatgcgta aggagaaaat accgcatcag gcgccattcg ccattcaggc tgcgcaactg
     2521 ttgggaaggg cgatcggtgc gggcctcttc gctattacgc cagctggcga aagggggatg
     2581 tgctgcaagg cgattaagtt gggtaacgcc agggttttcc cagtcacgac gttgtaaaac
     2641 gacggccagt gaattcgagc tcggtaccct gtgtgtttgt gcatgtttct ttcatataca
     2701 tttgcaaaaa ttgcccacca cagctccatt ttgaaattaa gaaccctgca tcaagttgta
     2761 ctgtcagtaa tggggaaagg actttcattg taaaaattca ctttctttct gttaacattt
     2821 ttttgtatct gagagtttta cattaatgaa cagcatgtca gaagtacaaa tttggtgaaa
     2881 ggaacagagg ctcatctatt tgagtcttgc ccagagtcac acagcttact tatgtaaatg
     2941 gcagagcaaa actcaaatgc agggcttctg tctgcaaatc ctgtgccttt tttcattttg
     3001 ttttgtttgt ctgtctttat accacactgc tgcttatcgg acctaaggct gcaactttgc
     3061 cttcatattt atgatgcttt taaataatat taatatttaa tctttattaa gaacccaatg
     3121 tggtaggcac tgttattcct attttctaaa gaaagaaact gaggcccaga gaagtaaaca
     3181 gcttgaccaa gtcacacatg tggtaagtag ggcagcccaa gtttgaacca ttcagtctac
     3241 ctcagggccc accacgctcc tggccactta actgtgccgc tctaaccagc tgagcgaacc
     3301 tgtgtgcaga aggcattgtc tgtctggcct cagagtattt gtttttcata tagtcataac
     3361 tatgctcaaa ttttgtaatt taaaatatgg gtctttagga cataaagtga aagaacgtgt
     3421 gtgatttggc tcaagatata gattgctttc tataccataa aatctgtagc tcagattcct
     3481 ttaaaaaatg aaactctctc atactttcag aaagagggaa ggcctcataa gcattttcca
     3541 aattagaatt tttaaaccag agagtgaaag tgatatgcat tatgtagaat tttaaggatt
     3601 ttgtccctat ggacagggga gagtgtgagt aactattatg tgggtgccat aaagggagta
     3661 aagcaatgct gcataatcca tttgtttttt agacttctag gttgctccat gggaatccct
     3721 caactcaact cattctctct gctgcatttc ctctacaaca gagcaccttc cctcagtcac
     3781 atcaccagca acatcagtct cagcaacagc agcaactcag ccggcacagg actgacagct
     3841 tgcccgaccc ttccaaggtt caaccacagg ggattccaac tactgcaagc gagaatcttt
     3901 attttcaggg cgccgccaaa ttcaaagaaa ccgctgctgc taaattcgaa cgccagcaca
     3961 tggacagcgg aggtggaggt tcgagcggtc cctcgggttc gtcgagcctg gaagttctgt
     4021 tccaggggcc cctgtcgtcg agcggtccct cgggttcgat ggtgagcaaa ggcgaggagc
     4081 tgttcaccgg ggtggtgccc atcctggtcg agctggacgg cgacgtaaac ggccacaagt
     4141 tcagcgtgtc cggcgagggc gagggcgatg ccacctacgg caagctgacc ctgaagttca
     4201 tctgcaccac cggcaagctg cccgtgccct ggcccaccct cgtgaccacc ctgacctacg
     4261 gcgtgcagtg cttcagccgc taccccgacc acatgaagca gcacgacttc ttcaagtccg
     4321 ccatgcccga aggctacgtc caggagcgca ccatcttctt caaggacgac ggcaactaca
     4381 agacccgcgc cgaggtgaag ttcgagggcg acaccctggt gaaccgcatc gagctgaagg
     4441 gcatcgactt caaggaggac ggcaacatcc tggggcacaa gctggagtac aactacaaca
     4501 gccacaacgt ctatatcatg gccgacaagc agaagaacgg catcaaggtg aacttcaaga
     4561 tccgccacaa catcgaggac ggcagcgtgc agctcgccga ccactaccag cagaacaccc
     4621 ccatcggcga cggccccgtg ctgctgcccg acaaccacta cctgagcacc cagtccgccc
     4681 tgagcaaaga ccccaacgag aagcgcgatc acatggtcct taaggagttc gtgaccgccg
     4741 ccgggatcac tctcggcatg gacgagctgt acaagtaatg atctagagtc gagttaatta
     4801 agaattccgc ccccccccct ctccctcccc ccccctaacg ttactggccg aagccgcttg
     4861 gaataaggcc ggtgtgcgtt tgtctatatg ttattttcca ccatattgcc gtcttttggc
     4921 aatgtgaggg cccggaaacc tggccctgtc ttcttgacga gcattcctag gggtctttcc
     4981 cctctcgcca aaggaatgca gggtctgttg aatgtcgtga aggaagcagt tcctctggaa
     5041 gcttcttgaa gacaaacaac gtctgtagcg accctttgca ggcagcggaa ccccccacct
     5101 ggcgacaggt gcctctgcgg ccaaaagcca cgtgtataag atacacctgc aaaggcggca
     5161 caaccccagt gccacgttgt gagttggata gttgtggaaa gagtcaaatg gctctcctca
     5221 agcgtattca acaaggggct gaaggatgcc cagaaggtac cccattgtat gggatctgat
     5281 ctggggcctc ggtgcacatg ctttacatgt gtttagtcga ggttaaaaaa acgtctaggc
     5341 cccccgaacc acggggacgt ggttttcctt tgaaaaacac gatgataata tggccacaac
     5401 ctgttacatt gcacaagata aaaatatatc atcacgaaca gtaaaactgt ctgcttacat
     5461 aaacagtaat acaaggggtg ttatgggatc ggccattgaa caagatggat tgcacgcagg
     5521 ttctccggcc gcttgggtgg agaggctatt cggctatgac tgggcacaac agacaatcgg
     5581 ctgctctgat gccgccgtgt tccggctgtc agcgcagggg cgcccggttc tttttgtcaa
     5641 gaccgacctg tccggtgccc tgaatgaact gcaggacgag gcagcgcggc tatcgtggct
     5701 ggccacgacg ggcgttcctt gcgcagctgt gctcgacgtt gtcactgaag cgggaaggga
     5761 ctggctgcta ttgggcgaag tgccggggca ggatctcctg tcatctcacc ttgctcctgc
     5821 cgagaaagta tccatcatgg ctgatgcaat gcggcggctg catacgcttg atccggctac
     5881 ctgcccattc gaccaccaag cgaaacatcg catcgagcga gcacgtactc ggatggaagc
     5941 cggtcttgtc gatcaggatg atctggacga agagcatcag gggctcgcgc cagccgaact
     6001 gttcgccagg ctcaaggcgc gcatgcccga cggcgaggat ctcgtcgtga cccatggcga
     6061 tgcctgcttg ccgaatatca tggtggaaaa tggccgcttt tctggattca tcgactgtgg
     6121 ccggctgggt gtggcggacc gctatcagga catagcgttg gctacccgtg atattgctga
     6181 agagcttggc ggcgaatggg ctgaccgctt cctcgtgctt tacggtatcg ccgctcccga
     6241 ttcgcagcgc atcgccttct atcgccttct tgacgagttc ttctgagtcc acacgtgctt
     6301 cctctcttga catcaaggga ggaaggggat ggcccattaa gagttactca gatgacctga
     6361 ggaaaggagg gaaagttcca gcagtttcat gagatgcagt attgagtgtt ctagttcctg
     6421 gaattagttg gcagagaaaa tgctgcctag tgctacagat gtacattaaa taccagccag
     6481 caggaggtga tcataggggc atagccagtt ctgacagtgt tttaggtgcc tggatatttt
     6541 ttgatggaaa aagaatatat tgccaaatat taagaagctc agctatgaaa tgacctccag
     6601 ggaatcagaa aggcactaat gatgttagta acttttagtg gttctgtgcc tcttatcaag
     6661 tgttacagag gacataccac tgccatgtca ggggtttgct tacagtgatg ccatgaagac
     6721 agtccagtag acttggtagc gaccccctcc cccaacccct ctcccttttc agataatgat
     6781 ggaacagtaa ttactttcag aatgttgtgt gggttcaaat tctctatgta cagatgatgt
     6841 aaaaatatgt atatgtctag ataaaaggag agaaagcaaa acattttgta tgctgcatga
     6901 aagcgttatc tcttccttac aggtgtgagc acctttcctg aaattctgac accatgtgca
     6961 aactgatcca tcctgttttt ccttttgttt acaacacagt agtgttctgt tcacttttcc
     7021 ggggcacaag tttttttgtt catactttgg ctgtgatgtc acagtttgtt cagtgaggta
     7081 tgatgtgctg ctgggaatgg att
//
