LOCUS       Exported 7103 bp ds-DNA circular SYN 12-MAY-2021
DEFINITION  CRISPR donor plasmid to tag human transcription factor CLOCK with
            GFP.
ACCESSION   .
VERSION     .
KEYWORDS    pCLOCK-donor
SOURCE      synthetic DNA construct
  ORGANISM  synthetic DNA construct
REFERENCE   1 (bases 1 to 7103)
  TITLE     White lab ENCODE plasmids to tag human transcription factors with
            GFP
REFERENCE   2 (bases 1 to 7103)
  AUTHORS   .
  TITLE     Direct Submission
  JOURNAL   Exported May 12, 2021 from SnapGene Server 1.1.58
            http://www.snapgene.com
FEATURES             Location/Qualifiers
     source          1..7103
                     /organism="synthetic DNA construct"
                     /mol_type="other DNA"
     primer_bind     complement(34..50)
                     /label=M13 rev
                     /note="common sequencing primer, one of multiple similar
                     variants"
     primer_bind     complement(34..50)
                     /label=M13 Reverse
                     /note="In lacZ gene. Also called M13-rev"
     primer_bind     complement(47..69)
                     /label=M13/pUC Reverse
                     /note="In lacZ gene"
     protein_bind    58..74
                     /label=lac operator
                     /bound_moiety="lac repressor encoded by lacI"
                     /note="The lac repressor binds to the lac operator to
                     inhibit transcription in E. coli. This inhibition can be
                     relieved by adding lactose or
                     isopropyl-beta-D-thiogalactopyranoside (IPTG)."
     promoter        complement(82..112)
                     /label=lac promoter
                     /note="promoter for the E. coli lac operon"
     protein_bind    127..148
                     /label=CAP binding site
                     /bound_moiety="E. coli catabolite activator protein"
                     /note="CAP binding activates transcription in the presence
                     of cAMP."
     primer_bind     complement(265..282)
                     /label=L4440
                     /note="L4440 vector, forward primer"
     rep_origin      complement(436..1024)
                     /direction=LEFT
                     /label=ori
                     /note="high-copy-number ColE1/pMB1/pBR322/pUC origin of
                     replication"
     primer_bind     complement(516..535)
                     /label=pBR322ori-F
                     /note="pBR322 origin, forward primer"
     CDS             complement(1195..2055)
                     /codon_start=1
                     /gene="bla"
                     /product="beta-lactamase"
                     /label=AmpR
                     /note="confers resistance to ampicillin, carbenicillin, and
                     related antibiotics"
                     /translation="MSIQHFRVALIPFFAAFCLPVFAHPETLVKVKDAEDQLGARVGYI
                     ELDLNSGKILESFRPEERFPMMSTFKVLLCGAVLSRIDAGQEQLGRRIHYSQNDLVEYS
                     PVTEKHLTDGMTVRELCSAAITMSDNTAANLLLTTIGGPKELTAFLHNMGDHVTRLDRW
                     EPELNEAIPNDERDTTMPVAMATTLRKLLTGELLTLASRQQLIDWMEADKVAGPLLRSA
                     LPAGWFIADKSGAGERGSRGIIAALGPDGKPSRIVVIYTTGSQATMDERNRQIAEIGAS
                     LIKHW"
     primer_bind     1818..1837
                     /label=Amp-R
                     /note="Ampicillin resistance gene, reverse primer"
     promoter        complement(2056..2160)
                     /gene="bla"
                     /label=AmpR promoter
     primer_bind     2228..2246
                     /label=pBRforEco
                     /note="pBR322 vectors, upsteam of EcoRI site, forward
                     primer"
     primer_bind     complement(2284..2306)
                     /label=pGEX 3'
                     /note="pGEX vectors, reverse primer"
     primer_bind     2406..2425
                     /label=pRS-marker
                     /note="pRS vectors, use to sequence yeast selectable
                     marker"
     primer_bind     2619..2641
                     /label=M13/pUC Forward
                     /note="In lacZ gene"
     primer_bind     2633..2650
                     /label=M13 Forward
                     /note="In lacZ gene. Also called M13-F20 or M13 (-21)
                     Forward"
     primer_bind     2634..2650
                     /label=M13 fwd
                     /note="common sequencing primer, one of multiple similar
                     variants"
     CDS             3891..3911
                     /codon_start=1
                     /product="tobacco etch virus (TEV) protease recognition and
                     cleavage site"
                     /label=TEV site
                     /translation="ENLYFQG"
     CDS             3924..3968
                     /codon_start=1
                     /product="affinity and epitope tag derived from pancreatic
                     ribonuclease A"
                     /label=S-Tag
                     /translation="KETAAAKFERQHMDS"
     CDS             4008..4031
                     /codon_start=1
                     /product="recognition and cleavage site for human
                     rhinovirus 3C and PreScission proteases"
                     /label=HRV 3C site
                     /translation="LEVLFQGP"
     CDS             4059..4778
                     /codon_start=1
                     /product="the original enhanced GFP (Yang et al., 1996)"
                     /label=EGFP
                     /note="mammalian codon-optimized"
                     /translation="MVSKGEELFTGVVPILVELDGDVNGHKFSVSGEGEGDATYGKLTL
                     KFICTTGKLPVPWPTLVTTLTYGVQCFSRYPDHMKQHDFFKSAMPEGYVQERTIFFKDD
                     GNYKTRAEVKFEGDTLVNRIELKGIDFKEDGNILGHKLEYNYNSHNVYIMADKQKNGIK
                     VNFKIRHNIEDGSVQLADHYQQNTPIGDGPVLLPDNHYLSTQSALSKDPNEKRDHMVLK
                     EFVTAAGITLGMDELYK"
     primer_bind     complement(4104..4125)
                     /label=EGFP-N
                     /note="EGFP, reverse primer"
     primer_bind     complement(4365..4384)
                     /label=EXFP-R
                     /note="For distinguishing EGFP variants, reverse primer"
     misc_feature    4816..5401
                     /label=IRES2
                     /note="internal ribosome entry site (IRES) of the
                     encephalomyocarditis virus (EMCV)"
     primer_bind     complement(4982..4999)
                     /label=IRES reverse
                     /note="IRES internal ribosome entry site, reverse primer.
                     Also called pCDH-rev"
     primer_bind     5209..5228
                     /label=IRES-F
                     /note="IRES internal ribosome entry site, forward primer"
     CDS             5483..6286
                     /codon_start=1
                     /gene="aph(3')-II (or nptII)"
                     /product="aminoglycoside phosphotransferase from Tn5"
                     /label=NeoR/KanR
                     /note="confers resistance to neomycin, kanamycin, and G418
                     (Geneticin(R))"
                     /translation="MGSAIEQDGLHAGSPAAWVERLFGYDWAQQTIGCSDAAVFRLSAQ
                     GRPVLFVKTDLSGALNELQDEAARLSWLATTGVPCAAVLDVVTEAGRDWLLLGEVPGQD
                     LLSSHLAPAEKVSIMADAMRRLHTLDPATCPFDHQAKHRIERARTRMEAGLVDQDDLDE
                     EHQGLAPAELFARLKARMPDGEDLVVTHGDACLPNIMVENGRFSGFIDCGRLGVADRYQ
                     DIALATRDIAEELGGEWADRFLVLYGIAAPDSQRIAFYRLLDEFF"
     primer_bind     complement(5546..5565)
                     /label=Neo-R
                     /note="Neomycin resistance gene, reverse primer"
     primer_bind     6156..6175
                     /label=Neo-F
                     /note="Neomycin resistance gene, forward primer"
ORIGIN
        1 gacctgcagg catgcaagct tggcgtaatc atggtcatag ctgtttcctg tgtgaaattg
       61 ttatccgctc acaattccac acaacatacg agccggaagc ataaagtgta aagcctgggg
      121 tgcctaatga gtgagctaac tcacattaat tgcgttgcgc tcactgcccg ctttccagtc
      181 gggaaacctg tcgtgccagc tgcattaatg aatcggccaa cgcgcgggga gaggcggttt
      241 gcgtattggg cgctcttccg cttcctcgct cactgactcg ctgcgctcgg tcgttcggct
      301 gcggcgagcg gtatcagctc actcaaaggc ggtaatacgg ttatccacag aatcagggga
      361 taacgcagga aagaacatgt gagcaaaagg ccagcaaaag gccaggaacc gtaaaaaggc
      421 cgcgttgctg gcgtttttcc ataggctccg cccccctgac gagcatcaca aaaatcgacg
      481 ctcaagtcag aggtggcgaa acccgacagg actataaaga taccaggcgt ttccccctgg
      541 aagctccctc gtgcgctctc ctgttccgac cctgccgctt accggatacc tgtccgcctt
      601 tctcccttcg ggaagcgtgg cgctttctca tagctcacgc tgtaggtatc tcagttcggt
      661 gtaggtcgtt cgctccaagc tgggctgtgt gcacgaaccc cccgttcagc ccgaccgctg
      721 cgccttatcc ggtaactatc gtcttgagtc caacccggta agacacgact tatcgccact
      781 ggcagcagcc actggtaaca ggattagcag agcgaggtat gtaggcggtg ctacagagtt
      841 cttgaagtgg tggcctaact acggctacac tagaagaaca gtatttggta tctgcgctct
      901 gctgaagcca gttaccttcg gaaaaagagt tggtagctct tgatccggca aacaaaccac
      961 cgctggtagc ggtggttttt ttgtttgcaa gcagcagatt acgcgcagaa aaaaaggatc
     1021 tcaagaagat cctttgatct tttctacggg gtctgacgct cagtggaacg aaaactcacg
     1081 ttaagggatt ttggtcatga gattatcaaa aaggatcttc acctagatcc ttttaaatta
     1141 aaaatgaagt tttaaatcaa tctaaagtat atatgagtaa acttggtctg acagttacca
     1201 atgcttaatc agtgaggcac ctatctcagc gatctgtcta tttcgttcat ccatagttgc
     1261 ctgactcccc gtcgtgtaga taactacgat acgggagggc ttaccatctg gccccagtgc
     1321 tgcaatgata ccgcgagacc cacgctcacc ggctccagat ttatcagcaa taaaccagcc
     1381 agccggaagg gccgagcgca gaagtggtcc tgcaacttta tccgcctcca tccagtctat
     1441 taattgttgc cgggaagcta gagtaagtag ttcgccagtt aatagtttgc gcaacgttgt
     1501 tgccattgct acaggcatcg tggtgtcacg ctcgtcgttt ggtatggctt cattcagctc
     1561 cggttcccaa cgatcaaggc gagttacatg atcccccatg ttgtgcaaaa aagcggttag
     1621 ctccttcggt cctccgatcg ttgtcagaag taagttggcc gcagtgttat cactcatggt
     1681 tatggcagca ctgcataatt ctcttactgt catgccatcc gtaagatgct tttctgtgac
     1741 tggtgagtac tcaaccaagt cattctgaga atagtgtatg cggcgaccga gttgctcttg
     1801 cccggcgtca atacgggata ataccgcgcc acatagcaga actttaaaag tgctcatcat
     1861 tggaaaacgt tcttcggggc gaaaactctc aaggatctta ccgctgttga gatccagttc
     1921 gatgtaaccc actcgtgcac ccaactgatc ttcagcatct tttactttca ccagcgtttc
     1981 tgggtgagca aaaacaggaa ggcaaaatgc cgcaaaaaag ggaataaggg cgacacggaa
     2041 atgttgaata ctcatactct tcctttttca atattattga agcatttatc agggttattg
     2101 tctcatgagc ggatacatat ttgaatgtat ttagaaaaat aaacaaatag gggttccgcg
     2161 cacatttccc cgaaaagtgc cacctgacgt ctaagaaacc attattatca tgacattaac
     2221 ctataaaaat aggcgtatca cgaggccctt tcgtctcgcg cgtttcggtg atgacggtga
     2281 aaacctctga cacatgcagc tcccggagac ggtcacagct tgtctgtaag cggatgccgg
     2341 gagcagacaa gcccgtcagg gcgcgtcagc gggtgttggc gggtgtcggg gctggcttaa
     2401 ctatgcggca tcagagcaga ttgtactgag agtgcaccat atgcggtgtg aaataccgca
     2461 cagatgcgta aggagaaaat accgcatcag gcgccattcg ccattcaggc tgcgcaactg
     2521 ttgggaaggg cgatcggtgc gggcctcttc gctattacgc cagctggcga aagggggatg
     2581 tgctgcaagg cgattaagtt gggtaacgcc agggttttcc cagtcacgac gttgtaaaac
     2641 gacggccagt gaattcgagc tcggtaccct gtgtgtttgt gcatgtttct ttcatataca
     2701 tttgcaaaaa ttgcccacca cagctccatt ttgaaattaa gaaccctgca tcaagttgta
     2761 ctgtcagtaa tggggaaagg actttcattg taaaaattca ctttctttct gttaacattt
     2821 ttttgtatct gagagtttta cattaatgaa cagcatgtca gaagtacaaa tttggtgaaa
     2881 ggaacagagg ctcatctatt tgagtcttgc ccagagtcac acagcttact tatgtaaatg
     2941 gcagagcaaa actcaaatgc agggcttctg tctgcaaatc ctgtgccttt tttcattttg
     3001 ttttgtttgt ctgtctttat accacactgc tgcttatcgg acctaaggct gcaactttgc
     3061 cttcatattt atgatgcttt taaataatat taatatttaa tctttattaa gaacccaatg
     3121 tggtaggcac tgttattcct attttctaaa gaaagaaact gaggcccaga gaagtaaaca
     3181 gcttgaccaa gtcacacatg tggtaagtag ggcagcccaa gtttgaacca ttcagtctac
     3241 ctcagggccc accacgctcc tggccactta actgtgccgc tctaaccagc tgagcgaacc
     3301 tgtgtgcaga aggcattgtc tgtctggcct cagagtattt gtttttcata tagtcataac
     3361 tatgctcaaa ttttgtaatt taaaatatgg gtctttagga cataaagtga aagaacgtgt
     3421 gtgatttggc tcaagatata gattgctttc tataccataa aatctgtagc tcagattcct
     3481 ttaaaaaatg aaactctctc atactttcag aaagagggaa ggcctcataa gcattttcca
     3541 aattagaatt tttaaaccag agagtgaaag tgatatgcat tatgtagaat tttaaggatt
     3601 ttgtccctat ggacagggga gagtgtgagt aactattatg tgggtgccat aaagggagta
     3661 aagcaatgct gcataatcca tttgtttttt agacttctag gttgctccat gggaatccct
     3721 caactcaact cattctctct gctgcatttc ctctacaaca gagcaccttc cctcagtcac
     3781 atcaccagca acatcagtct cagcaacagc agcaactcag ccggcacagg actgacagct
     3841 tgcccgaccc ttccaaggtt caaccacacg ggattccaac tactgcaagc gagaatcttt
     3901 attttcaggg cgccgccaaa ttcaaagaaa ccgctgctgc taaattcgaa cgccagcaca
     3961 tggacagcgg aggtggaggt tcgagcggtc cctcgggttc gtcgagcctg gaagttctgt
     4021 tccaggggcc cctgtcgtcg agcggtccct cgggttcgat ggtgagcaaa ggcgaggagc
     4081 tgttcaccgg ggtggtgccc atcctggtcg agctggacgg cgacgtaaac ggccacaagt
     4141 tcagcgtgtc cggcgagggc gagggcgatg ccacctacgg caagctgacc ctgaagttca
     4201 tctgcaccac cggcaagctg cccgtgccct ggcccaccct cgtgaccacc ctgacctacg
     4261 gcgtgcagtg cttcagccgc taccccgacc acatgaagca gcacgacttc ttcaagtccg
     4321 ccatgcccga aggctacgtc caggagcgca ccatcttctt caaggacgac ggcaactaca
     4381 agacccgcgc cgaggtgaag ttcgagggcg acaccctggt gaaccgcatc gagctgaagg
     4441 gcatcgactt caaggaggac ggcaacatcc tggggcacaa gctggagtac aactacaaca
     4501 gccacaacgt ctatatcatg gccgacaagc agaagaacgg catcaaggtg aacttcaaga
     4561 tccgccacaa catcgaggac ggcagcgtgc agctcgccga ccactaccag cagaacaccc
     4621 ccatcggcga cggccccgtg ctgctgcccg acaaccacta cctgagcacc cagtccgccc
     4681 tgagcaaaga ccccaacgag aagcgcgatc acatggtcct taaggagttc gtgaccgccg
     4741 ccgggatcac tctcggcatg gacgagctgt acaagtaatg atctagagtc gagttaatta
     4801 agaattccgc ccccccccct ctccctcccc ccccctaacg ttactggccg aagccgcttg
     4861 gaataaggcc ggtgtgcgtt tgtctatatg ttattttcca ccatattgcc gtcttttggc
     4921 aatgtgaggg cccggaaacc tggccctgtc ttcttgacga gcattcctag gggtctttcc
     4981 cctctcgcca aaggaatgca gggtctgttg aatgtcgtga aggaagcagt tcctctggaa
     5041 gcttcttgaa gacaaacaac gtctgtagcg accctttgca ggcagcggaa ccccccacct
     5101 ggcgacaggt gcctctgcgg ccaaaagcca cgtgtataag atacacctgc aaaggcggca
     5161 caaccccagt gccacgttgt gagttggata gttgtggaaa gagtcaaatg gctctcctca
     5221 agcgtattca acaaggggct gaaggatgcc cagaaggtac cccattgtat gggatctgat
     5281 ctggggcctc ggtgcacatg ctttacatgt gtttagtcga ggttaaaaaa acgtctaggc
     5341 cccccgaacc acggggacgt ggttttcctt tgaaaaacac gatgataata tggccacaac
     5401 ctgttacatt gcacaagata aaaatatatc atcacgaaca gtaaaactgt ctgcttacat
     5461 aaacagtaat acaaggggtg ttatgggatc ggccattgaa caagatggat tgcacgcagg
     5521 ttctccggcc gcttgggtgg agaggctatt cggctatgac tgggcacaac agacaatcgg
     5581 ctgctctgat gccgccgtgt tccggctgtc agcgcagggg cgcccggttc tttttgtcaa
     5641 gaccgacctg tccggtgccc tgaatgaact gcaggacgag gcagcgcggc tatcgtggct
     5701 ggccacgacg ggcgttcctt gcgcagctgt gctcgacgtt gtcactgaag cgggaaggga
     5761 ctggctgcta ttgggcgaag tgccggggca ggatctcctg tcatctcacc ttgctcctgc
     5821 cgagaaagta tccatcatgg ctgatgcaat gcggcggctg catacgcttg atccggctac
     5881 ctgcccattc gaccaccaag cgaaacatcg catcgagcga gcacgtactc ggatggaagc
     5941 cggtcttgtc gatcaggatg atctggacga agagcatcag gggctcgcgc cagccgaact
     6001 gttcgccagg ctcaaggcgc gcatgcccga cggcgaggat ctcgtcgtga cccatggcga
     6061 tgcctgcttg ccgaatatca tggtggaaaa tggccgcttt tctggattca tcgactgtgg
     6121 ccggctgggt gtggcggacc gctatcagga catagcgttg gctacccgtg atattgctga
     6181 agagcttggc ggcgaatggg ctgaccgctt cctcgtgctt tacggtatcg ccgctcccga
     6241 ttcgcagcgc atcgccttct atcgccttct tgacgagttc ttctgagtcc acacgtgctt
     6301 cctctcttga catcaaggga ggaaggggat ggcccattaa gagttactca gatgacctga
     6361 ggaaaggagg gaaagttcca gcagtttcat gagatgcagt attgagtgtt ctagttcctg
     6421 gaattagttg gcagagaaaa tgctgcctag tgctacagat gtacattaaa taccagccag
     6481 caggaggtga tcataggggc atagccagtt ctgacagtgt tttaggtgcc tggatatttt
     6541 ttgatggaaa aagaatatat tgccaaatat taagaagctc agctatgaaa tgacctccag
     6601 ggaatcagaa aggcactaat gatgttagta acttttagtg gttctgtgcc tcttatcaag
     6661 tgttacagag gacataccac tgccatgtca ggggtttgct tacagtgatg ccatgaagac
     6721 agtccagtag acttggtagc gaccccctcc cccaacccct ctcccttttc agataatgat
     6781 ggaacagtaa ttactttcag aatgttgtgt gggttcaaat tctctatgta cagatgatgt
     6841 aaaaatatgt atatgtctag ataaaaggag agaaagcaaa acattttgta tgctgcatga
     6901 aagcgttatc tcttccttac aggtgtgagc acctttcctg aaattctgac accatgtgca
     6961 aactgatcca tcctgttttt ccttttgttt acaacacagt agtgttctgt tcacttttcc
     7021 ggggcacaag tttttttgtt catactttgg ctgtgatgtc acagtttgtt cagtgaggta
     7081 tgatgtgctg ctgggaatgg att
//
